>Addgene plasmid #202513 | pGL3-ACSL4-(-706) | addgene full sequence | sequence record 396602 | Addgene NGS Result
GGCCATCGCCCTGATAGACGGTTTTTCGCCCTTTGACGTTGGAGTCCACGTTCTTT
[37 nt withheld, positions 57-93]
ACCCTATCTCGGTCTATTCTTTTGATTTATAAGGGATTTTGCCGATTTCGGCCTATTGGTTAAAAAATGA
GCTGATTTAACAAAAATTTAACGCGAATTTTAACAAAATATTAACGCTTACAATTTGCCATTCGCCATTC
AGGCTGCGCAACTGTTGGGAAGGGCGATCGGTGCGGGCCTCTTCGCTATTACGCCAGCCCAAGCTACCAT
GATAAGTAAGTAATATTAAGGTACGGGAGGTACTTGGAGCGGCCGCAATAAAATATCTTTATTTTCATTA
CATCTGTGTGTTGGTTTTTTGTGTGAATCGATAGTACTAACATACGCTCTCCATCAAAACAAAACGAAAC
AAAACAAACTAGCAAAATAGGCTGTCCCCAGTGCAAGTGCAGGTGCCAGAACATTTCTCTATCGATAGGT
ACCGAGCTCTTACGCGTGCTAGCCCGGGCTCGAGTAAGAGGCAAGATAAACGGATGAGAGGCATTAGTTC
AGGCTTACAGGAGCAAGATGCTTTTAGTCAAAGTGTTCAAGATAGCTCTCTTAAAGAGGAGCAGTGAAAC
CCAAAAATGAGTGTCTTTTGAGGGCAGCTGGAAGATGACCCGAGGGGAACTTTTATCCTGGGGTGGAGTC
CTGCGAAGCAAGCCGCAGGTGAGGGCGTGGGCCAATTCTGCGCCTCACTGCTGTTAGGCGCAAGGACATC
CCGAAACACACTCAACGACACCAGCAGCGAGACTGACAGAAGCGGATCGCCAGCGGGAGCAACAACTTGA
GGCGAGCCGTTAGCCGCCTCGCCTTCCTCGCAGCGCCCCTCCCGCGCCCCGGGAAGCCCGTTCGGCTCCG
CCTTTTCGACTGACGTCCCGGGCGAGCGGGGGCGGGCGCGTGGGTGGGCCGAGCCGTCTGCAGCCAGCGA
TTCGGCTGGCTCTGCCACACCACCGCGCGCCCCCGCTCCGCCCGCCCCTCCGGGCGCGTCTTTTCCGGGC
TCGCGCTGAGTCCCGCCTCCGCCGGCTGTCCGGGTGCGCGCGCGCCGCTGCGGCTTTTTCTCTGGCCTCC
GCCGCGCGCTCCTCCTCGTCCCAGCGCTAGCGGGCACGCGGTTCCTTTTTGCGAGCTTTCCGAGTGCCAG
GCGCCGGCCGGCTGCGAAGACGCGGTGGGCCGCCCCTCCGAAGCTTGGCATTCCGGTACTGTTGGTAAAG
CCACCATGGAAGACGCCAAAAACATAAAGAAAGGCCCGGCGCCATTCTATCCGCTGGAAGATGGAACCGC
TGGAGAGCAACTGCATAAGGCTATGAAGAGATACGCCCTGGTTCCTGGAACAATTGCTTTTACAGATGCA
CATATCGAGGTGGACATCACTTACGCTGAGTACTTCGAAATGTCCGTTCGGTTGGCAGAAGCTATGAAAC
GATATGGGCTGAATACAAATCACAGAATCGTCGTATGCAGTGAAAACTCTCTTCAATTCTTTATGCCGGT
GTTGGGCGCGTTATTTATCGGAGTTGCAGTTGCGCCCGCGAACGACATTTATAATGAACGTGAATTGCTC
AACAGTATGGGCATTTCGCAGCCTACCGTGGTGTTCGTTTCCAAAAAGGGGTTGCAAAAAATTTTGAACG
TGCAAAAAAAGCTCCCAATCATCCAAAAAATTATTATCATGGATTCTAAAACGGATTACCAGGGATTTCA
GTCGATGTACACGTTCGTCACATCTCATCTACCTCCCGGTTTTAATGAATACGATTTTGTGCCAGAGTCC
TTCGATAGGGACAAGACAATTGCACTGATCATGAACTCCTCTGGATCTACTGGTCTGCCTAAAGGTGTCG
CTCTGCCTCATAGAACTGCCTGCGTGAGATTCTCGCATGCCAGAGATCCTATTTTTGGCAATCAAATCAT
TCCGGATACTGCGATTTTAAGTGTTGTTCCATTCCATCACGGTTTTGGAATGTTTACTACACTCGGATAT
TTGATATGTGGATTTCGAGTCGTCTTAATGTATAGATTTGAAGAAGAGCTGTTTCTGAGGAGCCTTCAGG
ATTACAAGATTCAAAGTGCGCTGCTGGTGCCAACCCTATTCTCCTTCTTCGCCAAAAGCACTCTGATTGA
CAAATACGATTTATCTAATTTACACGAAATTGCTTCTGGTGGCGCTCCCCTCTCTAAGGAAGTCGGGGAA
GCGGTTGCCAAGAGGTTCCATCTGCCAGGTATCAGGCAAGGATATGGGCTCACTGAGACTACATCAGCTA
TTCTGATTACACCCGAGGGGGATGATAAACCGGGCGCGGTCGGTAAAGTTGTTCCATTTTTTGAAGCGAA
GGTTGTGGATCTGGATACCGGGAAAACGCTGGGCGTTAATCAAAGAGGCGAACTGTGTGTGAGAGGTCCT
ATGATTATGTCCGGTTATGTAAACAATCCGGAAGCGACCAACGCCTTGATTGACAAGGATGGATGGCTAC
ATTCTGGAGACATAGCTTACTGGGACGAAGACGAACACTTCTTCATCGTTGACCGCCTGAAGTCTCTGAT
TAAGTACAAAGGCTATCAGGTGGCTCCCGCTGAATTGGAATCCATCTTGCTCCAACACCCCAACATCTTC
GACGCAGGTGTCGCAGGTCTTCCCGACGATGACGCCGGTGAACTTCCCGCCGCCGTTGTTGTTTTGGAGC
ACGGAAAGACGATGACGGAAAAAGAGATCGTGGATTACGTCGCCAGTCAAGTAACAACCGCGAAAAAGTT
GCGCGGAGGAGTTGTGTTTGTGGACGAAGTACCGAAAGGTCTTACCGGAAAACTCGACGCAAGAAAAATC
AGAGAGATCCTCATAAAGGCCAAGAAGGGCGGAAAGATCGCCGTGTAATTCTAGAGTCGGGGCGGCCGGC
CGCTTCGAGCAGACATGATAAGATACATTGATGAGTTTGGACAAACCACAACTAGAATGCAGTGAAAAAA
ATGCTTTATTTGTGAAATTTGTGATGCTATTGCTTTATTTGTAACCATTATAAGCTGCAATAAACAAGTT
AACAACAACAATTGCATTCATTTTATGTTTCAGGTTCAGGGGGAGGTGTGGGAGGTTTTTTAAAGCAAGT
AAAACCTCTACAAATGTGGTAAAATCGATAAGGATCCGTCGACCGATGCCCTTGAGAGCCTTCAACCCAG
TCAGCTCCTTCCGGTGGGCGCGGGGCATGACTATCGTCGCCGCACTTATGACTGTCTTCTTTATCATGCA
ACTCGTAGGACAGGTGCCGGCAGCGCTCTTCCGCTTCCTCGCTCACTGACTCGCTGCGCTCGGTCGTTCG
GCTGCGGCGAGCGGTATCAGCTCACTCAAAGGCGGTAATACGGTTATCCACAGAATCAGGGGATAACGCA
GGAAAGAACATGTGAGCAAAAGGCCAGCAAAAGGCCAGGAACCGTAAAAAGGCCGCGTTGCTGGCGTTTT
TCCATAGGCTCCGCCCCCCTGACGAGCATCACAAAAATCGACGCTCAAGTCAGAGGTGGCGAAACCCGAC
AGGACTATAAAGATACCAGGCGTTTCCCCCTGGAAGCTCCCTCGTGCGCTCTCCTGTTCCGACCCTGCCG
CTTACCGGATACCTGTCCGCCTTTCTCCCTTCGGGAAGCGTGGCGCTTTCTCATAGCTCACGCTGTAGGT
ATCTCAGTTCGGTGTAGGTCGTTCGCTCCAAGCTGGGCTGTGTGCACGAACCCCCCGTTCAGCCCGACCG
CTGCGCCTTATCCGGTAACTATCGTCTTGAGTCCAACCCGGTAAGACACGACTTATCGCCACTGGCAGCA
GCCACTGGTAACAGGATTAGCAGAGCGAGGTATGTAGGCGGTGCTACAGAGTTCTTGAAGTGGTGGCCTA
ACTACGGCTACACTAGAAGAACAGTATTTGGTATCTGCGCTCTGCTGAAGCCAGTTACCTTCGGAAAAAG
AGTTGGTAGCTCTTGATCCGGCAAACAAACCACCGCTGGTAGCGGTGGTTTTTTTGTTTGCAAGCAGCAG
ATTACGCGCAGAAAAAAAGGATCTCAAGAAGATCCTTTGATCTTTTCTACGGGGTCTGACGCTCAGTGGA
ACGAAAACTCACGTTAAGGGATTTTGGTCATGAGATTATCAAAAAGGATCTTCACCTAGATCCTTTTAAA
TTAAAAATGAAGTTTTAAATCAATCTAAAGTATATATGAGTAAACTTGGTCTGACAGTTACCAATGCTTA
ATCAGTGAGGCACCTATCTCAGCGATCTGTCTATTTCGTTCATCCATAGTTGCCTGACTCCCCGTCGTGT
AGATAACTACGATACGGGAGGGCTTACCATCTGGCCCCAGTGCTGCAATGATACCGCGAGACCCACGCTC
ACCGGCTCCAGATTTATCAGCAATAAACCAGCCAGCCGGAAGGGCCGAGCGCAGAAGTGGTCCTGCAACT
TTATCCGCCTCCATCCAGTCTATTAATTGTTGCCGGGAAGCTAGAGTAAGTAGTTCGCCAGTTAATAGTT
TGCGCAACGTTGTTGCCATTGCTACAGGCATCGTGGTGTCACGCTCGTCGTTTGGTATGGCTTCATTCAG
CTCCGGTTCCCAACGATCAAGGCGAGTTACATGATCCCCCATGTTGTGCAAAAAAGCGGTTAGCTCCTTC
GGTCCTCCGATCGTTGTCAGAAGTAAGTTGGCCGCAGTGTTATCACTCATGGTTATGGCAGCACTGCATA
ATTCTCTTACTGTCATGCCATCCGTAAGATGCTTTTCTGTGACTGGTGAGTACTCAACCAAGTCATTCTG
AGAATAGTGTATGCGGCGACCGAGTTGCTCTTGCCCGGCGTCAATACGGGATAATACCGCGCCACATAGC
AGAACTTTAAAAGTGCTCATCATTGGAAAACGTTCTTCGGGGCGAAAACTCTCAAGGATCTTACCGCTGT
TGAGATCCAGTTCGATGTAACCCACTCGTGCACCCAACTGATCTTCAGCATCTTTTACTTTCACCAGCGT
TTCTGGGTGAGCAAAAACAGGAAGGCAAAATGCCGCAAAAAAGGGAATAAGGGCGACACGGAAATGTTGA
ATACTCATACTCTTCCTTTTTCAATATTATTGAAGCATTTATCAGGGTTATTGTCTCATGAGCGGATACA
TATTTGAATGTATTTAGAAAAATAAACAAATAGGGGTTCCGCGCACATTTCCCCGAAAAGTGCCACCTG
[124 nt withheld, positions 5273-5396]
C
[91 nt withheld, positions 5398-5488]
AGGGTGATGGTTCACGTAGTG
Features (pLannotate 1.2.2; 11 found; start..end, strand, type, name):
    224..291     -  CDS            lacZα (fragment): LacZα fragment of β-galactosidase; lacZ fragment
    350..398     +  polyA_signal   poly(A) signal: synthetic polyadenylation signal
    412..503     +  misc_feature   pause site: RNA polymerase II transcriptional pause signal from the human α2 globin gene
   1289..2941    +  CDS            luciferase: firefly luciferase; luc+; enhanced luc+ version of the luciferase gene
   2982..3103    -  polyA_signal   SV40 poly(A) signal: SV40 polyadenylation signal
   3126..3194    -  CDS            large T antigen (fragment): large T antigen from SV40 (simian virus 40)
   3210..3342    +  CDS            TcR (fragment): tetracycline efflux protein; tet; confers resistance to tetracycline
   3522..4110    -  rep_origin     ori: high-copy-number ColE1/pMB1/pBR322/pUC origin of replication
   4281..5141    -  CDS            AmpR: β-lactamase; bla; confers resistance to ampicillin, carbenicillin, and related antibiotics
   5142..5246    -  promoter       AmpR promoter: bla
   5273..192     +  rep_origin     f1 ori (across the origin) (sequence partly withheld): f1 bacteriophage origin of replication; arrow indicates direction of (+) strand synthesis
