[The description below was written by a language model from this plasmid's Addgene catalogue record and pLannotate feature annotations shown in this document.]
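Description:
pGL3-ACSL4-(-706) is a promoter-reporter plasmid built on the promoterless pGL3-Basic backbone, in which a partial human ACSL4 promoter has been placed upstream of firefly luciferase. According to the record, the insert covers bases -1 to -706 relative to the start of exon 1 and was cloned between the XhoI and HindIII sites, both of which are retained, giving a 5,509 bp construct. The promoter fragment is not itself annotated in the feature table, but the unannotated interval between the upstream pause site and the luc+ coding sequence is where it would be expected to lie.

Because pGL3-Basic carries no eukaryotic promoter or enhancer of its own, luciferase output in transfected mammalian cells reflects the transcriptional activity of the inserted ACSL4 sequence. A synthetic poly(A) signal and an RNA polymerase II transcriptional pause site sit upstream of the cloning region to suppress read-through from spurious transcription initiated in the backbone, lowering background, while the SV40 poly(A) signal downstream of luc+ terminates and processes the reporter transcript. The short lacZα, large T antigen and TcR fragments flagged in the annotation are backbone remnants rather than functional genes.

The plasmid is propagated in E. coli through a high-copy ColE1/pUC-type origin and selected with ampicillin via the β-lactamase gene and its own promoter; an f1 origin allows single-stranded DNA production. The name suggests it may belong to a promoter truncation series, though the record does not say so. The associated publication concerns an E2F/ACSL4 axis and ferroptosis in RB1-deficient prostate tumours, which fits its use in luciferase assays of ACSL4 transcriptional regulation.
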