Addgene plasmid #202513: pGL3-ACSL4-(-706)
Purpose: Expressing luciferase driven by human ACSL4 promoter (bases -1 to -706 with respect to exon1 start site)
Depositing lab: Ming Chen. Depositing organization: Duke University. Publication: RB1-deficient prostate tumor growth and metastasis are vulnerable to ferroptosis induction via the E2F/ACSL4 axis. Wang ME, Chen J, Lu Y, Bawcom AR, Wu J, Ou J, Asara JM, Armstrong AJ, Wang Q, Li L, Wang Y, Huang J, Chen M. J Clin Invest. 2023 Mar 16:e166647. doi: 10.1172/JCI166647. PubMed 36928314.
Backbone
  Vector backbone: pGL3 basic
  Backbone manufacturer: Promega
  Backbone size w/o insert (bp): 4818
  Total vector size (bp): 5509
  Vector type: Mammalian Expression, Luciferase
Growth in bacteria
  Bacterial resistance: Ampicillin, 100 μg/mL
  Growth temperature: 37°C
  Growth strain: DH5alpha
  Copy number: Unknown
Gene/Insert
  Gene/Insert name: ACSL4 promoter (partial)
  Species: H. sapiens (human)
  GenBank ID: NG_008053.1
  Entrez Gene: ACSL4 (a.k.a. ACS4, FACL4, LACS4, MRX63, MRX68, XLID63)
  Cloning method: Restriction Enzyme; 5′ cloning site XhoI (not destroyed); 3′ cloning site HindIII (not destroyed)
  Sequencing primers: 5′ RVprimer3; 3′ GLprimer2
Terms and licenses: Academic/Nonprofit Terms; Industry Terms: Not Available to Industry
How to cite: pGL3-ACSL4-(-706) was a gift from Ming Chen (Addgene plasmid # 202513 ; http://n2t.net/addgene:202513 ; RRID:Addgene_202513)
